Addgene plasmid #148027: pnEA-NpM-DmCUP_362-376-GB1_Y
Purpose: Bacterial Expression of DmCup_362-376
Depositing lab: Elisa Izaurralde. Depositing organization: Max Planck Institute for Developmental Biology. Publication: 4E-BPs require non-canonical 4E-binding motifs and a lateral surface of eIF4E to repress translation. Igreja C, Peter D, Weiler C, Izaurralde E. Nat Commun. 2014 Sep 2;5:4790. doi: 10.1038/ncomms5790. PubMed 25179781.
Backbone
  Vector backbone: Unknown
  Vector type: Bacterial Expression
Growth in bacteria
  Bacterial resistance: Ampicillin, 100 μg/mL
  Growth temperature: 37°C
  Growth strain: DH5alpha
  Copy number: Low Copy
Gene/Insert
  Gene/Insert name: DmCup_362-376
  Species: D. melanogaster (fly)
  Entrez Gene: cup (a.k.a. Dmel_CG11181, CG11181, CUP, Cup, DmCup, Dmel\CG11181, fs(1)cup, fs(2)cup, i239)
  Cloning method: Unknown
Terms and licenses: Academic/Nonprofit Terms; Industry Terms: Not Available to Industry
Depositor comments: ATTENTION: new reference, that is NOT the same reference as our full length clone has. NCBI:NM_078769.3 (length AA 1117) Plasmids from this collection were made available to the research community and donated after the lab closed. Please note that the sequence provided by the depositing laboratory may be theoretical/predicted or based on Sanger sequencing results. There may be discrepancies between sequencing results obtained by Addgene and the depositor sequence. If an Addgene verified sequence is not available, please contact before placing your order to request that our lab fully sequence the plasmid.
How to cite: pnEA-NpM-DmCUP_362-376-GB1_Y was a gift from Elisa Izaurralde (Addgene plasmid # 148027 ; http://n2t.net/addgene:148027 ; RRID:Addgene_148027)
