[The description below was written by a language model from this plasmid's Addgene catalogue record and pLannotate feature annotations shown in this document.]
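Description:
pnEA-NpM-DmCUP_362-376-GB1_Y is a 6,972 nt bacterial expression plasmid for producing a short peptide from the Drosophila melanogaster protein Cup (residues 362–376) in E. coli. The record lists the backbone as unknown, but the annotated features show a pET-style, pBR322-derived architecture. It has a ColE1/pMB1-type origin with the bom mobility region and the rop gene, consistent with the low copy number recorded, and scattered remnants of the tetracycline resistance gene and its promoter that are not functional markers. Selection is through the β-lactamase gene (ampicillin resistance) under its own promoter.

The expression cassette is driven by a T7 promoter followed by a lac operator and the phage T7 gene 10 ribosome binding site, with a plasmid-borne lacI gene supplying repressor. Transcription therefore depends on a host providing T7 RNA polymerase and is inducible with IPTG. The annotated open reading frame begins with a signal-sequence-less maltose binding protein, which stays cytosolic. An unannotated gap of about 100 nt separates it from a GB1 domain (the B1 domain of streptococcal protein G, a solubilising partner). This gap presumably holds linker sequence and the 15-residue Cup segment, though the feature table does not label the insert itself. A short match to a T7 gene 10B-derived solubility tag and then the T7 terminator follow. Flanking such a small peptide with MBP and GB1 is a common way to make it soluble, stable and easy to purify.

The associated publication concerns how 4E-binding proteins use non-canonical binding motifs and a lateral surface of eIF4E to repress translation. This suggests the fusion was made for binding or structural studies of a Cup fragment with eIF4E, although the record states only bacterial expression. The depositor notes that residue numbering follows a different reference sequence than the lab's full-length Cup clone, and that the supplied sequence may be theoretical.
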