Features (pLannotate 1.2.2; 20 found; start..end, strand, type, name):
    104..208     +  promoter       AmpR promoter: bla
    209..1069    +  CDS            AmpR: β-lactamase; bla; confers resistance to ampicillin, carbenicillin, and related antibiotics
   1240..1828    +  rep_origin     ori: high-copy-number ColE1/pMB1/pBR322/pUC origin of replication
   2014..2156    -  misc_feature   bom: basis of mobility region from pBR322
   2258..2449    -  CDS            rop: Rop protein, which maintains plasmids at low copy number; rop
   2466..2846    +  CDS            YPB1_ECOLX: Protein predicted: Swiss-Prot protein existence level 4. From Escherichia coli.
   3088..3712    -  CDS            TcR (fragment): tetracycline efflux protein; tet; confers resistance to tetracycline
   3727..3748    -  protein_bind   CAP binding site: CAP binding activates transcription in the presence of cAMP. E. coli catabolite activator protein
   3761..4843    -  CDS            lacI: lac repressor; lacI; The lac repressor binds to the lac operator to inhibit transcription in E. coli. This inhibition can be relieved by adding lactose or isopropyl-β-D-thiogalactopyranoside (IPTG).
   4844..4921    -  promoter       lacI promoter: lacI
   4929..5208    -  CDS            TcR (fragment): tetracycline efflux protein; tet; confers resistance to tetracycline
   5230..5248    +  promoter       T7 promoter: promoter for bacteriophage T7 RNA polymerase
   5249..5273    +  protein_bind   lac operator: The lac repressor binds to the lac operator to inhibit transcription in E. coli. This inhibition can be relieved by adding lactose or isopropyl-β-D-thiogalactopyranoside (IPTG). lac repressor encoded by lacI
   5288..5310    +  RBS            RBS: efficient ribosome binding site from bacteriophage T7 gene 10 (Olins and Rangwala, 1989)
   5321..6417    +  CDS            MBP (fragment): maltose binding protein from E. coli; malE (mutated); This version of the gene does not encode a signal sequence, so MBP will remain in the cytosol.
   6520..6677    +  CDS            GB1 (fragment): B1 domain of Streptococcal protein G effective as a solubilizing fusion partner (Cheng and Patel, 2004)
   6682..6705    +  CDS            SET1 (fragment): solubility-enhancement tag derived from T7 phage gene 10B
   6713..6760    +  terminator     T7 terminator: transcription terminator for bacteriophage T7 RNA polymerase
   6783..6887    -  CDS            TcR (fragment): tetracycline efflux protein; tet; confers resistance to tetracycline
   6935..6963    -  promoter       tet promoter: E. coli promoter for tetracycline efflux protein gene
>Addgene plasmid #148027 | pnEA-NpM-DmCUP_362-376-GB1_Y | depositor full sequence | sequence record 290474 | Full Sequence
TTCTTGAAGACGAAAGGGCCTCGTGATACGCCTATTTTTATAGGTTAATGTCATGATAATAATGGTTTCT
TAGACGTCAGGTGGCACTTTTCGGGGAAATGTGCGCGGAACCCCTATTTGTTTATTTTTCTAAATACATT
CAAATATGTATCCGCTCATGAGACAATAACCCTGATAAATGCTTCAATAATATTGAAAAAGGAAGAGTAT
GAGTATTCAACATTTCCGTGTCGCCCTTATTCCCTTTTTTGCGGCATTTTGCCTTCCTGTTTTTGCTCAC
CCAGAAACGCTGGTGAAAGTAAAAGATGCTGAAGATCAGTTGGGTGCACGAGTGGGTTACATCGAACTGG
ATCTCAACAGCGGTAAGATCCTTGAGAGTTTTCGCCCCGAAGAACGTTTTCCAATGATGAGCACTTTTAA
AGTTCTGCTATGTGGCGCGGTATTATCCCGTGTTGACGCCGGGCAAGAGCAACTCGGTCGCCGCATACAC
TATTCTCAGAATGACTTGGTTGAGTACTCACCAGTCACAGAAAAGCATCTTACGGATGGCATGACAGTAA
GAGAATTATGCAGTGCTGCCATAACCATGAGTGATAACACTGCGGCCAACTTACTTCTGACAACGATCGG
AGGACCGAAGGAGCTAACCGCTTTTTTGCACAACATGGGGGATCATGTAACTCGCCTTGATCGTTGGGAA
CCGGAGCTGAATGAAGCCATACCAAACGACGAGCGTGACACCACGATGCCTGCAGCAATGGCAACAACGT
TGCGCAAACTATTAACTGGCGAACTACTTACTCTAGCTTCCCGGCAACAATTAATAGACTGGATGGAGGC
GGATAAAGTTGCAGGACCACTTCTGCGCTCGGCCCTTCCGGCTGGCTGGTTTATTGCTGATAAATCTGGA
GCCGGTGAGCGTGGGTCTCGCGGTATCATTGCAGCACTGGGGCCAGATGGTAAGCCCTCCCGTATCGTAG
TTATCTACACGACGGGGAGTCAGGCAACTATGGATGAACGAAATAGACAGATCGCTGAGATAGGTGCCTC
ACTGATTAAGCATTGGTAACTGTCAGACCAAGTTTACTCATATATACTTTAGATTGATTTAAAACTTCAT
TTTTAATTTAAAAGGATCTAGGTGAAGATCCTTTTTGATAATCTCATGACCAAAATCCCTTAACGTGAGT
TTTCGTTCCACTGAGCGTCAGACCCCGTAGAAAAGATCAAAGGATCTTCTTGAGATCCTTTTTTTCTGCG
CGTAATCTGCTGCTTGCAAACAAAAAAACCACCGCTACCAGCGGTGGTTTGTTTGCCGGATCAAGAGCTA
CCAACTCTTTTTCCGAAGGTAACTGGCTTCAGCAGAGCGCAGATACCAAATACTGTCCTTCTAGTGTAGC
CGTAGTTAGGCCACCACTTCAAGAACTCTGTAGCACCGCCTACATACCTCGCTCTGCTAATCCTGTTACC
AGTGGCTGCTGCCAGTGGCGATAAGTCGTGTCTTACCGGGTTGGACTCAAGACGATAGTTACCGGATAAG
GCGCAGCGGTCGGGCTGAACGGGGGGTTCGTGCACACAGCCCAGCTTGGAGCGAACGACCTACACCGAAC
TGAGATACCTACAGCGTGAGCTATGAGAAAGCGCCACGCTTCCCGAAGGGAGAAAGGCGGACAGGTATCC
GGTAAGCGGCAGGGTCGGAACAGGAGAGCGCACGAGGGAGCTTCCAGGGGGAAACGCCTGGTATCTTTAT
AGTCCTGTCGGGTTTCGCCACCTCTGACTTGAGCGTCGATTTTTGTGATGCTCGTCAGGGGGGCGGAGCC
TATGGAAAAACGCCAGCAACGCGGCCTTTTTACGGTTCCTGGCCTTTTGCTGGCCTTTTGCTCACATGTT
CTTTCCTGCGTTATCCCCTGATTCTGTGGATAACCGTATTACCGCCTTTGAGTGAGCTGATACCGCTCGC
CGCAGCCGAACGACCGAGCGCAGCGAGTCAGTGAGCGAGGAAGCGGAAGAGCGCCTGATGCGGTATTTTC
TCCTTACGCATCTGTGCGGTATTTCACACCGCATATATGGTGCACTCTCAGTACAATCTGCTCTGATGCC
GCATAGTTAAGCCAGTATACACTCCGCTATCGCTACGTGACTGGGTCATGGCTGCGCCCCGACACCCGCC
AACACCCGCTGACGCGCCCTGACGGGCTTGTCTGCTCCCGGCATCCGCTTACAGACAAGCTGTGACCGTC
TCCGGGAGCTGCATGTGTCAGAGGTTTTCACCGTCATCACCGAAACGCGCGAGGCAGCTGCGGTAAAGCT
CATCAGCGTGGTCGTGAAGCGATTCACAGATGTCTGCCTGTTCATCCGCGTCCAGCTCGTTGAGTTTCTC
CAGAAGCGTTAATGTCTGGCTTCTGATAAAGCGGGCCATGTTAAGGGCGGTTTTTTCCTGTTTGGTCACT
GATGCCTCCGTGTAAGGGGGATTTCTGTTCATGGGGGTAATGATACCGATGAAACGAGAGAGGATGCTCA
CGATACGGGTTACTGATGATGAACATGCCCGGTTACTGGAACGTTGTGAGGGTAAACAACTGGCGGTATG
GATGCGGCGGGACCAGAGAAAAATCACTCAGGGTCAATGCCAGCGCTTCGTTAATACAGATGTAGGTGTT
CCACAGGGTAGCCAGCAGCATCCTGCGATGCAGATCCGGAACATAATGGTGCAGGGCGCTGACTTCCGCG
TTTCCAGACTTTACGAAACACGGAAACCGAAGACCATTCATGTTGTTGCTCAGGTCGCAGACGTTTTGCA
GCAGCAGTCGCTTCACGTTCGCTCGCGTATCGGTGATTCATTCTGCTAACCAGTAAGGCAACCCCGCCAG
CCTAGCCGGGTCCTCAACGACAGGAGCACGATCATGCGCACCCGTGGCCAGGACCCAACGCTGCCCGAGA
TGCGCCGCGTGCGGCTGCTGGAGATGGCGGACGCGATGGATATGTTCTGCCAAGGGTTGGTTTGCGCATT
CACAGTTCTCCGCAAGAATTGATTGGCTCCAATTCTTGGAGTGGTGAATCCGTTAGCGAGGTGCCGCCGG
CTTCCATTCAGGTCGAGGTGGCCCGGCTCCATGCACCGCGACGCAACGCGGGGAGGCAGACAAGGTATAG
GGCGGCGCCTACAATCCATGCCAACCCGTTCCATGTGCTCGCCGAGGCGGCATAAATCGCCGTGACGATC
AGCGGTCCAGTGATCGAAGTTAGGCTGGTAAGAGCCGCGAGCGATCCTTGAAGCTGTCCCTGATGGTCGT
CATCTACCTGCCTGGACAGCATGGCCTGCAACGCGGGCATCCCGATGCCGCCGGAAGCGAGAAGAATCAT
AATGGGGAAGGCCATCCAGCCTCGCGTCGCGAACGCCAGCAAGACGTAGCCCAGCGCGTCGGCCGCCATG
CCGGCGATAATGGCCTGCTTCTCGCCGAAACGTTTGGTGGCGGGACCAGTGACGAAGGCTTGAGCGAGGG
CGTGCAAGATTCCGAATACCGCAAGCGACAGGCCGATCATCGTCGCGCTCCAGCGAAAGCGGTCCTCGCC
GAAAATGACCCAGAGCGCTGCCGGCACCTGTCCTACGAGTTGCATGATAAAGAAGACAGTCATAAGTGCG
GCGACGATAGTCATGCCCCGCGCCCACCGGAAGGAGCTGACTGGGTTGAAGGCTCTCAAGGGCATCGGTC
GAGATCCCGGTGCCTAATGAGTGAGCTAACTTACATTAATTGCGTTGCGCTCACTGCCCGCTTTCCAGTC
GGGAAACCTGTCGTGCCAGCTGCATTAATGAATCGGCCAACGCGCGGGGAGAGGCGGTTTGCGTATTGGG
CGCCAGGGTGGTTTTTCTTTTCACCAGTGAGACGGGCAACAGCTGATTGCCCTTCACCGCCTGGCCCTGA
GAGAGTTGCAGCAAGCGGTCCACGCTGGTTTGCCCCAGCAGGCGAAAATCCTGTTTGATGGTGGTTAACG
GCGGGATATAACATGAGCTGTCTTCGGTATCGTCGTATCCCACTACCGAGATATCCGCACCAACGCGCAG
CCCGGACTCGGTAATGGCGCGCATTGCGCCCAGCGCCATCTGATCGTTGGCAACCAGCATCGCAGTGGGA
ACGATGCCCTCATTCAGCATTTGCATGGTTTGTTGAAAACCGGACATGGCACTCCAGTCGCCTTCCCGTT
CCGCTATCGGCTGAATTTGATTGCGAGTGAGATATTTATGCCAGCCAGCCAGACGCAGACGCGCCGAGAC
AGAACTTAATGGGCCCGCTAACAGCGCGATTTGCTGGTGACCCAATGCGACCAGATGCTCCACGCCCAGT
CGCGTACCGTCTTCATGGGAGAAAATAATACTGTTGATGGGTGTCTGGTCAGAGACATCAAGAAATAACG
CCGGAACATTAGTGCAGGCAGCTTCCACAGCAATGGCATCCTGGTCATCCAGCGGATAGTTAATGATCAG
CCCACTGACGCGTTGCGCGAGAAGATTGTGCACCGCCGCTTTACAGGCTTCGACGCCGCTTCGTTCTACC
ATCGACACCACCACGCTGGCACCCAGTTGATCGGCGCGAGATTTAATCGCCGCGACAATTTGCGACGGCG
CGTGCAGGGCCAGACTGGAGGTGGCAACGCCAATCAGCAACGACTGTTTGCCCGCCAGTTGTTGTGCCAC
GCGGTTGGGAATGTAATTCAGCTCCGCCATCGCCGCTTCCACTTTTTCCCGCGTTTTCGCAGAAACGTGG
CTGGCCTGGTTCACCACGCGGGAAACGGTCTGATAAGAGACACCGGCATACTCTGCGACATCGTATAACG
TTACTGGTTTCACATTCACCACCCTGAATTGACTCTCTTCCGGGCGCTATCATGCCATACCGCGAAAGGT
TTTGCGCCATTCGATGGTGTCCGGGATCTCGACGCTCTCCCTTATGCGACTCCTGCATTAGGAAGCAGCC
CAGTAGTAGGTTGAGGCCGTTGAGCACCGCCGCCGCAAGGAATGGTGCATGCAAGGAGATGGCGCCCAAC
AGTCCCCCGGCCACGGGGCCTGCCACCATACCCACGCCGAAACAAGCGCTCATGAGCCCGAAGTGGCGAG
CCCGATCTTCCCCATCGGTGATGTCGGCGATATAGGCGCCAGCAACCGCACCTGTGGCGCCGGTGATGCC
GGCCACGATGCGTCCGGCGTAGAGGATCGAGATCTCGATCCCGCGAAATTAATACGACTCACTATAGGGG
AATTGTGAGCGGATAACAATTCCCCACTAGTAATAATTTTGTTTAACTTTAAGAAGGAGATATACCATGG
AAACTGAAGAAGGTAAACTGGTAATCTGGATTAACGGCGATAAAGGCTATAACGGTCTCGCTGAAGTCGG
TAAGAAATTCGAGAAAGATACCGGAATTAAAGTCACCGTTGAGCATCCGGATAAACTGGAAGAGAAATTC
CCACAGGTTGCGGCAACTGGCGATGGCCCTGACATTATCTTCTGGGCACACGACCGCTTTGGTGGCTACG
CTCAATCTGGCCTGTTGGCTGAAATCACCCCGGACAAAGCGTTCCAGGACAAGCTGTATCCGTTTACCTG
GGATGCCGTACGTTACAACGGCAAGCTGATTGCTTACCCGATCGCTGTTGAAGCGTTATCGCTGATTTAT
AACAAAGACCTGCTGCCGAACCCGCCAAAAACCTGGGAAGAGATCCCGGCGCTGGATAAAGAACTGAAAG
CGAAAGGTAAGAGCGCCCTGATGTTCAACCTGCAAGAACCGTACTTCACCTGGCCGCTGATTGCTGCTGA
CGGGGGTTATGCGTTCAAGTATGAAAACGGCAAGTACGACATTAAAGACGTGGGCGTGGATAACGCTGGC
GCGAAAGCGGGTCTGACCTTCCTGGTTGACCTGATTAAAAACAAACACATGAATGCAGACACCGATTACT
CCATCGCAGAAGCTGCCTTTAATAAAGGCGAAACAGCGATGACCATCAACGGCCCGTGGGCATGGTCCAA
CATCGACACCAGCAAAGTGAATTATGGTGTAACGGTACTGCCGACCTTCAAGGGTCAACCATCCAAACCG
TTCGTTGGCGTGCTGAGCGCAGGTATTAACGCCGCCAGTCCGAACAAAGAGCTGGCAAAAGAGTTCCTCG
AAAACTATCTGCTGACTGATGAAGGTCTGGAAGCGGTTAATAAAGACAAACCGCTGGGTGCCGTAGCGCT
GAAGTCTTACGAGGAAGAGTTGGCGAAAGATCCACGTATTGCCGCCACGATGGAAAACGCCCAGAAAGGT
GAAATCATGCCGAACATCCCGCAGATGTCCGCTTTCTGGTATGCCGTGCGTACTGCGGTGATCAACGCCG
CCAGCGGTCGTCAGACTGTCGATGAAGCCCTTAAAGACGCGCAGACTGGTACCGGCAGCGGCCTGGAAGT
TCTGTTCCAGGGGCCCCATATGATTGAGTTGGAGGGAAGGCTTCGCCGCATGAATATTTGGCGCACCGCT
AGCATGCAGTACAAACTTATCCTGAACGGTAAAACCCTGAAAGGTGAAACCACCACCGAAGCTGTTGACG
CTGCTACCGCGGAAAAAGTTTTCAAACAGTACGCTAACGACAACGGTGTTGACGGTGAATGGACCTACGA
CGACGCTACCAAAACCTACACCGTAACGGAATGAGTTGGCTGCTGCCACCGCTGAGCAATAACTAGCATA
ACCCCTTGGGGCCTCTAAACGGGTCTTGAGGGGTTTTTTGCTGAAAGGAGGAACTATATCCGGATATCCC
GCAAGAGGCCCGGCAGTACCGGCATAACCAAGCCTATGCCTACAGCATCCAGGGTGACGGTGCCGAGGAT
GACGATGAGCGCATTGTTAGATTTCATACACGGTGCCTGACTGCGTTAGCAATTTAACTGTGATAAACTA
CCGCATTAAAGCTTATCGATGATAAGCTGTCAAACATGAGAA
